Addgene plasmid #207653: pACYC-decR
Purpose: Overexpression of L-cysteine desulfidase transcriptional regulator in E. coli MG1655
Depositing lab: Benjamin Woolston. Depositing organization: Northeastern University. Publication: Engineered bacteria titrate hydrogen sulfide and induce concentration-dependent effects on the host in a gut microphysiological system. Hayes JA, Lunger AW, Sharma AS, Fernez MT, Carrier RL, Koppes AN, Koppes R, Woolston BM. Cell Rep. 2023 Dec 26;42(12):113481. doi: 10.1016/j.celrep.2023.113481. Epub 2023 Nov 18. PubMed 37980564.
Backbone
  Vector backbone: pACYCDuet1
  Vector type: Bacterial Expression
Growth in bacteria
  Bacterial resistance: Chloramphenicol, 25 μg/mL
  Growth temperature: 37°C
  Growth strain: DH5alpha
  Copy number: High Copy
Gene/Insert
  Gene/Insert name: decR (alt name: ybaO)
  Species: Escherichia coli K-12 MG1655
  Promoter: T7
  Cloning method: Gibson Cloning
  Sequencing primers: 5′ gatctcgacgctctccctta; 3′ acccctcaagacccgtttag
Terms and licenses: Academic/Nonprofit Terms; Industry Terms: Not Available to Industry
How to cite: pACYC-decR was a gift from Benjamin Woolston (Addgene plasmid # 207653 ; http://n2t.net/addgene:207653 ; RRID:Addgene_207653)
