[The description below was written by a language model from this plasmid's Addgene catalogue record and pLannotate feature annotations shown in this document.]
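Description:
pACYC-decR is a bacterial expression plasmid built on the pACYCDuet1 backbone for overexpressing the E. coli K-12 MG1655 transcriptional regulator DecR (also called YbaO). The sequenced plasmid is about 4.1 kb. It replicates from the p15A origin, which is compatible with ColE1-type plasmids and so allows co-maintenance with a second vector. The catalogue entry lists it as high copy, although p15A is generally regarded as a low- to medium-copy origin. Selection is by chloramphenicol, through the cat gene under its native promoter. Short matches annotated as TcR, IS1, RSF ori and a solubility-tag fragment appear to be backbone remnants or incidental hits rather than functional elements.

The decR coding sequence, inserted by Gibson assembly, sits downstream of a T7 promoter with an adjacent lac operator and the T7 gene 10 ribosome binding site, and is followed by a T7 terminator. The plasmid also carries lacI with its own promoter, so the lac repressor holds the cassette off until IPTG or lactose is added. Transcription additionally requires a source of T7 RNA polymerase in the host, and the record does not state how this is provided in MG1655. The annotation shows only one T7 expression cassette rather than the two found in the parental Duet vector, and no affinity tag is annotated on DecR.

DecR takes part in L-cysteine detoxification. In the presence of cysteine it binds and activates the dlsT(yhaO)-yhaM operon, and its overexpression is reported to raise hydrogen sulfide production from cysteine. In line with this, the plasmid was deposited for overexpressing this cysteine desulfidase regulator in E. coli MG1655, as part of work engineering bacteria to tune hydrogen sulfide output in a gut microphysiological model.
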