Features (pLannotate 1.2.2; 16 found; start..end, strand, type, name):
    607..671     -  CDS            TcR (fragment): tetracycline efflux protein; tet; confers resistance to tetracycline
    686..707     -  protein_bind   CAP binding site: CAP binding activates transcription in the presence of cAMP. E. coli catabolite activator protein
    720..1802    -  CDS            lacI: lac repressor; lacI; The lac repressor binds to the lac operator to inhibit transcription in E. coli. This inhibition can be relieved by adding lactose or isopropyl-β-D-thiogalactopyranoside (IPTG).
   1803..1880    -  promoter       lacI promoter: lacI
   1888..1923    -  CDS            TcR (fragment): tetracycline efflux protein; tet; confers resistance to tetracycline
   1926..1944    +  promoter       T7 promoter: promoter for bacteriophage T7 RNA polymerase
   1945..1969    +  protein_bind   lac operator: The lac repressor binds to the lac operator to inhibit transcription in E. coli. This inhibition can be relieved by adding lactose or isopropyl-β-D-thiogalactopyranoside (IPTG). lac repressor encoded by lacI
   1984..2006    +  RBS            RBS: efficient ribosome binding site from bacteriophage T7 gene 10 (Olins and Rangwala, 1989)
   2013..2468    +  CDS            decR: DECR_ECOLI - Also known as ybaO. Experimental evidence at protein level: Swiss-Prot protein existence level 1. Plays a role in L-cysteine detoxification. Binds to the dlsT(yhaO)-yhaM operon promoter in the presence but not absence of L- cysteine; activates transcription from the dlsT(yhaO)-yhaM operon. No other DNA target was identified in strain K12 / BW25113. Thiosulfate does not activate its transcription function. Overexpression doubles hydrogen sulfide production in the presence of cysteine. From Escherichia coli (strain K12).
   2480..2497    +  CDS            SET1 (fragment): solubility-enhancement tag derived from T7 phage gene 10B
   2505..2552    +  terminator     T7 terminator: transcription terminator for bacteriophage T7 RNA polymerase
   2776..3432    -  CDS            cat: CAT_ECOLX - Experimental evidence at protein level: Swiss-Prot protein existence level 1. This enzyme is an effector of chloramphenicol resistance in bacteria. From Escherichia coli. This protein is used as a marker in many commonly used cloning vectors, such as pACYC184.
   3433..3535    -  promoter       cat promoter: promoter of the E. coli cat gene encoding chloramphenicol acetyltransferase
   3656..3799    +  mobile_element IS1 (fragment): prokaryotic transposable element IS1
   3918..3973    -  rep_origin     RSF ori (fragment): Plasmids containing the RSF 1030 origin of replication can be propagated in E. coli cells that contain additional plasmids with compatible origins.
   4061..495     -  rep_origin     p15A ori (across the origin): Plasmids containing the medium-copy-number p15A origin of replication can be propagated in E. coli cells that contain a second plasmid with the ColE1 origin.
>Addgene plasmid #207653 | pACYC-decR | addgene full sequence | sequence record 410133 | Addgene NGS Result
TCAGTGGTGGCGAAACCCGACAGGACTATAAAGATACCAGGCGTTTCCCCCTGGCGGCTCCCTCGTGCGC
TCTCCTGTTCCTGCCTTTCGGTTTACCGGTGTCATTCCGCTGTTATGGCCGCGTTTGTCTCATTCCACGC
CTGACACTCAGTTCCGGGTAGGCAGTTCGCTCCAAGCTGGACTGTATGCACGAACCCCCCGTTCAGTCCG
ACCGCTGCGCCTTATCCGGTAACTATCGTCTTGAGTCCAACCCGGAAAGACATGCAAAAGCACCACTGGC
AGCAGCCACTGGTAATTGATTTAGAGGAGTTAGTCTTGAAGTCATGCGCCGGTTAAGGCTAAACTGAAAG
GACAAGTTTTGGTGACTGCGCTCCTCCAAGCCAGTTACCTCGGTTCAAAGAGTTGGTAGCTCAGAGAACC
TTCGAAAAACCGCCCTGCAAGGCGGTTTTTTCGTTTTCAGAGCAAGAGATTACGCGCAGACCAAAACGAT
CTCAAGAAGATCATCTTATTAATCAGATAAAATATTTCTAGATTTCAGTGCAATTTATCTCTTCAAATGT
AGCACCTGAAGTCAGCCCCATACGATATAAGTTGTAATTCTCATGTTAGTCATGCCCCGCGCCCACCGGA
AGGAGCTGACTGGGTTGAAGGCTCTCAAGGGCATCGGTCGAGATCCCGGTGCCTAATGAGTGAGCTAACT
TACATTAATTGCGTTGCGCTCACTGCCCGCTTTCCAGTCGGGAAACCTGTCGTGCCAGCTGCATTAATGA
ATCGGCCAACGCGCGGGGAGAGGCGGTTTGCGTATTGGGCGCCAGGGTGGTTTTTCTTTTCACCAGTGAG
ACGGGCAACAGCTGATTGCCCTTCACCGCCTGGCCCTGAGAGAGTTGCAGCAAGCGGTCCACGCTGGTTT
GCCCCAGCAGGCGAAAATCCTGTTTGATGGTGGTTAACGGCGGGATATAACATGAGCTGTCTTCGGTATC
GTCGTATCCCACTACCGAGATGTCCGCACCAACGCGCAGCCCGGACTCGGTAATGGCGCGCATTGCGCCC
AGCGCCATCTGATCGTTGGCAACCAGCATCGCAGTGGGAACGATGCCCTCATTCAGCATTTGCATGGTTT
GTTGAAAACCGGACATGGCACTCCAGTCGCCTTCCCGTTCCGCTATCGGCTGAATTTGATTGCGAGTGAG
ATATTTATGCCAGCCAGCCAGACGCAGACGCGCCGAGACAGAACTTAATGGGCCCGCTAACAGCGCGATT
TGCTGGTGACCCAATGCGACCAGATGCTCCACGCCCAGTCGCGTACCGTCTTCATGGGAGAAAATAATAC
TGTTGATGGGTGTCTGGTCAGAGACATCAAGAAATAACGCCGGAACATTAGTGCAGGCAGCTTCCACAGC
AATGGCATCCTGGTCATCCAGCGGATAGTTAATGATCAGCCCACTGACGCGTTGCGCGAGAAGATTGTGC
ACCGCCGCTTTACAGGCTTCGACGCCGCTTCGTTCTACCATCGACACCACCACGCTGGCACCCAGTTGAT
CGGCGCGAGATTTAATCGCCGCGACAATTTGCGACGGCGCGTGCAGGGCCAGACTGGAGGTGGCAACGCC
AATCAGCAACGACTGTTTGCCCGCCAGTTGTTGTGCCACGCGGTTGGGAATGTAATTCAGCTCCGCCATC
GCCGCTTCCACTTTTTCCCGCGTTTTCGCAGAAACGTGGCTGGCCTGGTTCACCACGCGGGAAACGGTCT
GATAAGAGACACCGGCATACTCTGCGACATCGTATAACGTTACTGGTTTCACATTCACCACCCTGAATTG
ACTCTCTTCCGGGCGCTATCATGCCATACCGCGAAAGGTTTTGCGCCATTCGATGGTGTCCGGGATCTCG
ACGCTCTCCCTTATGCGACTCCTGCATTAGGAAATTAATACGACTCACTATAGGGGAATTGTGAGCGGAT
AACAATTCCCCTGTAGAAATAATTTTGTTTAACTTTAATAAGGAGATATACCATGTTAGATAAAATTGAC
CGTAAGCTGCTGGCCTTACTGCAGCAGGATTGCACCCTCTCTTTGCAGGCACTGGCTGAAGCCGTTAATC
TGACAACCACCCCTTGCTGGAAGCGCCTGAAACGGCTGGAGGACGACGGTATCCTTATCGGCAAAGTCGC
CCTGCTGGATCCGGAAAAAATAGGCCTCGGCCTGACCGCTTTTGTGCTGATAAAAACGCAACATCACAGC
AGCGAATGGTATTGCCGCTTTGTCACGGTGGTTACCGAAATGCCAGAAGTGCTGGGGTTCTGGCGCATGG
CTGGTGAATACGATTATCTGATGCGCGTCCAGGTTGCCGACATGAAACGCTACGACGAGTTTTATAAGCG
TCTGGTAAACAGCGTGCCGGGGCTGTCGGACGTCACTTCCAGCTTCGCGATGGAACAGATTAAATACACC
ACTTCTTTACCCATCGAATAATTAACCTAGGCTGCTGCCACCGCTGAGCAATAACTAGCATAACCCCTTG
GGGCCTCTAAACGGGTCTTGAGGGGTTTTTTGCTGAAACCTCAGGCATTTGAGAAGCACACGGTCACACT
GCTTCCGGTAGTCAATAAACCGGTAAACCAGCAATAGACATAAGCGGCTATTTAACGACCCTGCCCTGAA
CCGACGACCGGGTCGAATTTGCTTTCGAATTTCTGCCATTCATCCGCTTATTATCACTTATTCAGGCGTA
GCAACCAGGCGTTTAAGGGCACCAATAACTGCCTTAAAAAAATTACGCCCCGCCCTGCCACTCATCGCAG
TACTGTTGTAATTCATTAAGCATTCTGCCGACATGGAAGCCATCACAAACGGCATGATGAACCTGAATCG
CCAGCGGCATCAGCACCTTGTCGCCTTGCGTATAATATTTGCCCATAGTGAAAACGGGGGCGAAGAAGTT
GTCCATATTGGCCACGTTTAAATCAAAACTGGTGAAACTCACCCAGGGATTGGCTGAGACGAAAAACATA
TTCTCAATAAACCCTTTAGGGAAATAGGCCAGGTTTTCACCGTAACACGCCACATCTTGCGAATATATGT
GTAGAAACTGCCGGAAATCGTCGTGGTATTCACTCCAGAGCGATGAAAACGTTTCAGTTTGCTCATGGAA
AACGGTGTAACAAGGGTGAACACTATCCCATATCACCAGCTCACCGTCTTTCATTGCCATACGGAACTCC
GGATGAGCATTCATCAGGCGGGCAAGAATGTGAATAAAGGCCGGATAAAACTTGTGCTTATTTTTCTTTA
CGGTCTTTAAAAAGGCCGTAATATCCAGCTGAACGGTCTGGTTATAGGTACATTGAGCAACTGACTGAAA
TGCCTCAAAATGTTCTTTACGATGCCATTGGGATATATCAACGGTGGTATATCCAGTGATTTTTTTCTCC
ATTTTAGCTTCCTTAGCTCCTGAAAATCTCGATAACTCAAAAAATACGCCCGGTAGTGATCTTATTTCAT
TATGGTGAAAGTTGGAACCTCTTACGTGCCGATCAACGTCTCATTTTCGCCAAAAGTTGGCCCAGGGCTT
CCCGGTATCAACAGGGACACCAGGATTTATTTATTCTGCGAAGTGATCTTCCGTCACAGGTATTTATTCG
GCGCAAAGTGCGTCGGGTGATGCTGCCAACTTACTGATTTAGTGTATGATGGTGTTTTTGAGGTGCTCCA
GTGGCTTCTGTTTCTATCAGCTGTCCCTCCTGTTCAGCTACTGACGGGGTGGTGCGTAACGGCAAAAGCA
CCGCCGGACATCAGCGCTAGCGGAGTGTATACTGGCTTACTATGTTGGCACTGATGAGGGTGTCAGTGAA
GTGCTTCATGTGGCAGGAGAAAAAAGGCTGCACCGGTGCGTCAGCAGAATATGTGATACAGGATATATTC
CGCTTCCTCGCTCACTGACTCGCTACGCTCGGTCGTTCGACTGCGGCGAGCGGAAATGGCTTACGAACGG
GGCGGAGATTTCCTGGAAGATGCCAGGAAGATACTTAACAGGGAAGTGAGAGGGCCGCGGCAAAGCCGTT
TTTCCATAGGCTCCGCCCCCCTGACAAGCATCACGAAATCTGACGCTCAAA
